Addgene plasmid #171963: AAVS1-Puro CAG-CLTX CD32a-tm CD3z CAR
Purpose: Donor plasmid for CLTX T-CAR expression in human cells
Depositing lab: Xiaoping Bao. Publication: CAR-neutrophil mediated delivery of tumor-microenvironment responsive nanodrugs for glioblastoma chemo-immunotherapy. Chang Y, Cai X, Syahirah R, Yao Y, Xu Y, Jin G, Bhute VJ, Torregrosa-Allen S, Elzey BD, Won YY, Deng Q, Lian XL, Wang X, Eniola-Adefeso O, Bao X. Nat Commun. 2023 Apr 20;14(1):2266. doi: 10.1038/s41467-023-37872-4. PubMed 37080958.
Backbone
  Vector backbone: Addgene Plasmid #136934
  Backbone size w/o insert (bp): 10225
  Total vector size (bp): 11513
  Vector type: Mammalian Expression, CRISPR, TALEN, Synthetic Biology
  Selectable markers: Puromycin
Growth in bacteria
  Bacterial resistance: Ampicillin, 100 μg/mL
  Growth temperature: 37°C
  Growth strain: NEB Stable
  Copy number: High Copy
Gene/Insert
  Gene/Insert name: Synthetic CLTX CD32a-tm CD3z CAR
  Species: H. sapiens (human), Synthetic
  Insert size (bp): 1288
  Promoter: CAG
  Cloning method: Restriction Enzyme; 5′ cloning site SalI (not destroyed); 3′ cloning site MluI (not destroyed)
  Sequencing primers: 5′ gctaaccatgttcatgccttc; 3′ none
Terms and licenses: Academic/Nonprofit Terms; Industry Terms: Not Available to Industry
How to cite: AAVS1-Puro CAG-CLTX CD32a-tm CD3z CAR was a gift from Xiaoping Bao (Addgene plasmid # 171963 ; http://n2t.net/addgene:171963 ; RRID:Addgene_171963)
