[The description below was written by a language model from this plasmid's Addgene catalogue record and pLannotate feature annotations shown in this document.]
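Description:
AAVS1-Puro CAG-CLTX CD32a-tm CD3z CAR is a homology-directed repair donor plasmid for inserting a chlorotoxin-based chimeric antigen receptor into the AAVS1 safe-harbour locus (intron 1 of PPP1R12C) of human cells. It is meant to be used with a site-specific nuclease, consistent with its CRISPR/TALEN classification. It is about 11.5 kb and is built on an earlier AAVS1-Puro CAG donor. It replicates in E. coli from a high-copy ColE1/pUC origin under ampicillin selection. The backbone outside the homology arms also carries annotated fragments of lacZα, ccdB, a Tn5 transposase and NeoR/KanR, along with lac, T7 and T3 promoter elements. These appear to be cloning-vector remnants rather than functional parts of the payload.

Between the left and right AAVS1 homology arms sit two units. The first is a promoterless selection cassette made up of a splice acceptor, the puromycin N-acetyltransferase gene and a bGH polyadenylation signal. It acts as a gene trap, so puromycin resistance should arise mainly when correct integration lets the endogenous PPP1R12C transcript splice into it.

The second unit is the CAR expression cassette, driven by the CAG promoter (CMV enhancer, chicken β-actin promoter and chimeric intron). The reading frame starts with a signal peptide derived from the GM-CSF receptor α chain, followed by chlorotoxin, the scorpion peptide that binds glioma cells, as the targeting domain. Next come an IgG4 constant-region spacer and the CD3ζ signalling domain with its ITAMs. The short unannotated gap between the IgG4 and CD3ζ features presumably holds the CD32a transmembrane segment named in the title. A WPRE and polyadenylation signals (hGH, rabbit β-globin) follow the coding sequence. The associated work concerns CAR-engineered neutrophils for glioblastoma therapy.
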