Features (pLannotate 1.2.2; 36 found; start..end, strand, type, name):
     37..840     +  misc_feature   HA-L: left homology arm from the adeno-associated virus integration site (AAVS1) within intron 1 of the human PPP1R12C gene
    847..872     +  misc_feature   SA: splice acceptor site
    959..1558    +  CDS            PuroR: puromycin N-acetyltransferase; pac from Streptomyces alboniger; confers resistance to puromycin
   1596..1820    +  polyA_signal   bGH poly(A) signal: bovine growth hormone polyadenylation signal
   1826..2205    +  enhancer       CMV enhancer: human cytomegalovirus immediate early enhancer
   2207..2484    +  promoter       chicken β-actin promoter: No description available
   2485..3501    +  intron         chimeric intron: chimera between introns from chicken β-actin and rabbit β-globin
   3568..3633    +  CDS            CSF2RA (fragment): CSF2R_HUMAN - Also known as CSF2R, CSF2RY. Experimental evidence at protein level: Swiss-Prot protein existence level 1. Low affinity receptor for granulocyte-macrophage colony- stimulating factor. Transduces a signal that results in the proliferation, differentiation, and functional activation of hematopoietic cells. From Homo sapiens (Human).
   3634..3741    +  CDS            CTXL_LEIQU: Experimental evidence at protein level: Swiss-Prot protein existence level 1. This toxin binds to the surface of glioma cells, and inhibits their proliferation without having effects on normal brain cells. In this context, this toxin has been described as a chloride channel inhibitor (probably ClC-3/CLCN3) by causing its internalization via caveolae (PubMed:16520829). It has also been described to selectively interact with MMP2 (in complex with MT1-MMP (MMP14) and TIMP2), to inhibit its enzymatic activity and to decrease its presence at the cell surface (PubMed:12454020). From Leiurus quinques
   3742..4428    +  CDS            IGHG4 (fragment): IGHG4_HUMAN - Experimental evidence at protein level: Swiss-Prot protein existence level 1. Constant region of immunoglobulin heavy chains. Immunoglobulins, also known as antibodies, are membrane-bound or secreted glycoproteins produced by B lymphocytes. In the recognition phase of humoral immunity, the membrane-bound immunoglobulins serve as receptors which, upon binding of a specific antigen, trigger the clonal expansion and differentiation of B lymphocytes into immunoglobulins- secreting plasma cells. Secreted immunoglobulins mediate the effector phase of humoral immunity, which results in
   4489..4836    +  CDS            CD247 (fragment): CD3Z_HUMAN - Also known as CD3Z, T3Z, TCRZ. Experimental evidence at protein level: Swiss-Prot protein existence level 1. Part of the TCR-CD3 complex present on T-lymphocyte cell surface that plays an essential role in adaptive immune response. When antigen presenting cells (APCs) activate T-cell receptor (TCR), TCR- mediated signals are transmitted across the cell membrane by the CD3 chains CD3D, CD3E, CD3G and CD3Z. All CD3 chains contain immunoreceptor tyrosine-based activation motifs (ITAMs) in their cytoplasmic domain. Upon TCR engagement, these motifs become phosphorylated by Src family
   4846..4870    +  misc_feature   MCS (fragment): pBluescript multiple cloning site
   4870..5458    +  misc_feature   WPRE: woodchuck hepatitis virus posttranscriptional regulatory element
   5490..5966    +  polyA_signal   hGH poly(A) signal: human growth hormone polyadenylation signal
   5990..6070    +  CDS            HBB (fragment): HBB_PONPY - Experimental evidence at transcript level: Swiss-Prot protein existence level 2. Involved in oxygen transport from the lung to the various peripheral tissues. From Pongo pygmaeus (Bornean orangutan).
   6141..6196    +  polyA_signal   β-globin poly(A) signal: rabbit β-globin polyadenylation signal (Gil and Proudfoot, 1987)
   6579..6601    -  protein_bind   lac operator (fragment): The lac repressor binds to the lac operator to inhibit transcription in E. coli. This inhibition can be relieved by adding lactose or isopropyl-β-D-thiogalactopyranoside (IPTG). lac repressor encoded by lacI
   6605..6635    -  promoter       lac promoter: promoter for the E. coli lac operon
   6650..6671    -  protein_bind   CAP binding site: CAP binding activates transcription in the presence of cAMP. E. coli catabolite activator protein
   6684..6723    -  CDS            lacI (fragment): lac repressor; lacI; The lac repressor binds to the lac operator to inhibit transcription in E. coli. This inhibition can be relieved by adding lactose or isopropyl-β-D-thiogalactopyranoside (IPTG).
   6745..7581    +  misc_feature   HA-R: right homology arm from the adeno-associated virus integration site (AAVS1) within intron 1 of the human PPP1R12C gene
   7616..7634    -  promoter       T7 promoter: promoter for bacteriophage T7 RNA polymerase
   7637..7784    +  CDS            lacZα (fragment): LacZα fragment of β-galactosidase; lacZ fragment
   7794..8097    +  CDS            ccdB (fragment): CcdB, a bacterial toxin that poisons DNA gyrase; ccdB; Plasmids containing the ccdB gene cannot be propagated in standard E. coli strains.
   8145..8414    +  CDS            tnpA (fragment): TN5P_ECOLX - Also known as tnp. Experimental evidence at protein level: Swiss-Prot protein existence level 1. Mediates transposition of transposon Tn5 by a 'cut and paste' mechanism. First, the monomeric transposase binds the 19 bp inverted DNA repeats flanking the transposon. Then, dimerization of the DNA- bound transposase creates a synaptic DNA complex. After nicking of the first DNA strand, excision of the transposon proceeds through a series of intermediates. The transposase then mediates the insertion of the transposon at a new site by strand transfer. The activity of the wild- type tran
   8446..9244    +  CDS            NeoR/KanR (fragment): aminoglycoside phosphotransferase from Tn5; aph(3')-II (or nptII); confers resistance to neomycin, kanamycin, and G418 (Geneticin®)
   9265..9315    -  misc_feature   bom (fragment): basis of mobility region from pBR322
   9342..9401    +  promoter       AmpR promoter (fragment): bla
   9494..10354   -  CDS            AmpR: β-lactamase; bla; confers resistance to ampicillin, carbenicillin, and related antibiotics
  10355..10407   -  promoter       AmpR promoter (fragment): bla
  10478..11066   +  rep_origin     ori: high-copy-number ColE1/pMB1/pBR322/pUC origin of replication
  11249..11341   +  CDS            lacI (fragment): lac repressor; lacI; The lac repressor binds to the lac operator to inhibit transcription in E. coli. This inhibition can be relieved by adding lactose or isopropyl-β-D-thiogalactopyranoside (IPTG).
  11354..11375   +  protein_bind   CAP binding site: CAP binding activates transcription in the presence of cAMP. E. coli catabolite activator protein
  11390..11420   +  promoter       lac promoter: promoter for the E. coli lac operon
  11424..11446   +  protein_bind   lac operator (fragment): The lac repressor binds to the lac operator to inhibit transcription in E. coli. This inhibition can be relieved by adding lactose or isopropyl-β-D-thiogalactopyranoside (IPTG). lac repressor encoded by lacI
  11489..11507   +  promoter       T3 promoter: promoter for bacteriophage T3 RNA polymerase
>Addgene plasmid #171963 | AAVS1-Puro CAG-CLTX CD32a-tm CD3z CAR | addgene full sequence | sequence record 338219 | Addgene NGS Result
CTAGCTAGTCCTGCAGGTTTAAACGAATTCGCCCTTTGCTTTCTCTGACCAGCATTCTCTCCCCTGGGCC
TGTGCCGCTTTCTGTCTGCAGCTTGTGGCCTGGGTCACCTCTACGGCTGGCCCAGATCCTTCCCTGCCGC
CTCCTTCAGGTTCCGTCTTCCTCCACTCCCTCTTCCCCTTGCTCTCTGCTGTGTTGCTGCCCAAGGATGC
TCTTTCCGGAGCACTTCCTTCTCGGCGCTGCACCACGTGATGTCCTCTGAGCGGATCCTCCCCGTGTCTG
GGTCCTCTCCGGGCATCTCTCCTCCCTCACCCAACCCCATGCCGTCTTCACTCGCTGGGTTCCCTTTTCC
TTCTCCTTCTGGGGCCTGTGCCATCTCTCGTTTCTTAGGATGGCCTTCTCCGACGGATGTCTCCCTTGCG
TCCCGCCTCCCCTTCTTGTAGGCCTGCATCATCACCGTTTTTCTGGACAACCCCAAAGTACCCCGTCTCC
CTGGCTTTAGCCACCTCTCCATCCTCTTGCTTTCTTTGCCTGGACACCCCGTTCTCCTGTGGATTCGGGT
CACCTCTCACTCCTTTCATTTGGGCAGCTCCCCTACCCCCCTTACCTCTCTAGTCTGTGCTAGCTCTTCC
AGCCCCCTGTCATGGCATCTTCCAGGGGTCCGAGAGCTCAGCTAGTCTTCTTCCTCCAACCCGGGCCCCT
ATGTCCACTTCAGGACAGCATGTTTGCTGCCTCCAGGGATCCTGTGTCCCCGAGCTGGGACCACCTTATA
TTCCCAGGGCCGGTTAATGTGGCTCTGGTTCTGGGTACTTTTATCTGTCCCCTCCACCCCACAGTGGGGC
AAGCTTCTGACCTCTTCTCTTCCTCCCACAGGGCCTCGAGAGATCTGGCAGCGGAGAGGGCAGAGGAAGT
CTTCTAACATGCGGTGACGTGGAGGAGAATCCCGGCCCTAGGCTCGAGATGACCGAGTACAAGCCCACGG
TGCGCCTCGCCACCCGCGACGACGTCCCCAGGGCCGTACGCACCCTCGCCGCCGCGTTCGCCGACTACCC
CGCCACGCGCCACACCGTCGATCCGGACCGCCACATCGAGCGGGTCACCGAGCTGCAAGAACTCTTCCTC
ACGCGCGTCGGGCTCGACATCGGCAAGGTGTGGGTCGCGGACGACGGCGCCGCGGTGGCGGTCTGGACCA
CGCCGGAGAGCGTCGAAGCGGGGGCGGTGTTCGCCGAGATCGGCCCGCGCATGGCCGAGTTGAGCGGTTC
CCGGCTGGCCGCGCAGCAACAGATGGAAGGCCTCCTGGCGCCGCACCGGCCCAAGGAGCCCGCGTGGTTC
CTGGCCACCGTCGGCGTCTCGCCCGACCACCAGGGCAAGGGTCTGGGCAGCGCCGTCGTGCTCCCCGGAG
TGGAGGCGGCCGAGCGCGCCGGGGTGCCCGCCTTCCTGGAGACCTCCGCGCCCCGCAACCTCCCCTTCTA
CGAGCGGCTCGGCTTCACCGTCACCGCCGACGTCGAGGTGCCCGAAGGACCGCGCACCTGGTGCATGACC
CGCAAGCCCGGTGCCTGATCTAGAGGGCCCGTTTAAACCCGCTGATCAGCCTCGACTGTGCCTTCTAGTT
GCCAGCCATCTGTTGTTTGCCCCTCCCCCGTGCCTTCCTTGACCCTGGAAGGTGCCACTCCCACTGTCCT
TTCCTAATAAAATGAGGAAATTGCATCGCATTGTCTGAGTAGGTGTCATTCTATTCTGGGGGGTGGGGTG
GGGCAGGACAGCAAGGGGGAGGATTGGGAAGACAATAGCAGGCATGCTGGGGATGCGGTGGGCTCTATGG
GTCTCGACATTGATTATTGACTAGTTATTAATAGTAATCAATTACGGGGTCATTAGTTCATAGCCCATAT
ATGGAGTTCCGCGTTACATAACTTACGGTAAATGGCCCGCCTGGCTGACCGCCCAACGACCCCCGCCCAT
TGACGTCAATAATGACGTATGTTCCCATAGTAACGCCAATAGGGACTTTCCATTGACGTCAATGGGTGGA
GTATTTACGGTAAACTGCCCACTTGGCAGTACATCAAGTGTATCATATGCCAAGTACGCCCCCTATTGAC
GTCAATGACGGTAAATGGCCCGCCTGGCATTATGCCCAGTACATGACCTTATGGGACTTTCCTACTTGGC
AGTACATCTACGTATTAGTCATCGCTATTACCATGGTCGAGGTGAGCCCCACGTTCTGCTTCACTCTCCC
CATCTCCCCCCCCTCCCCACCCCCAATTTTGTATTTATTTATTTTTTAATTATTTTGTGCAGCGATGGGG
GCGGGGGGGGGGGGGGGGCGCGCGCCGGGGGGGGGGGGGGGGGGGGGGGGGSGGGGSGGGGSGRGGCGGA
GAGGTGCGGCGGCAGCCAATCAGAGCGGCGCGCTCCGAAAGTTTCCTTTTATGGCGAGGCGGCGGCGGCG
GCGGCCCTATAAAAAGCGAAGCGCGCGGCGGGCGGGAGTCGCTGCGCGCTGCCTTCGCCCCGTGCCCCGC
TCCGCCGCCGCCTCGCGCCGCCCGCCCCGGCTCTGACTGACCGCGTTACTCCCACAGGTGAGCGGGCGGG
ACGGCCCTTCTCCTCCGGGCTGTAATTAGCGCTTGGTTTAATGACGGCTTGTTTCTTTTCTGTGGCTGCG
TGAAAGCCTTGAGGGGCTCCGGGAGGGCCCTTTGTGCGGGGGGAGCGGCTCGGGGGGTGCGTGCGTGTGT
GTGTGCGTGGGGAGCGCCGCGTGCGGCTCCGCGCTGCCCGGCGGCTGTGAGCGCTGCGGGCGCGGCGCGG
GGCTTTGTGCGCTCCGCAGTGTGCGCGAGGGGAGCGCGGCCGGGGGCGGTGCCCCGCGGTGCGGGGGGGG
CTGCGAGGGGAACAAAGGCTGCGTGCGGGGTGTGTGCGTGGGGGGGTGAGCAGGGGGTGTGGGCGCGTCG
GTCGGGCTGCAACCCCCCCTGCACCCCCCTCCCCGAGTTGCTGAGCACGGCCCGGCTTCGGGTGCGGGGC
TCCGTACGGGGCGTGGCGCGGGGCTCGCCGTGCCGGGCGGGGGGTGGCGGCAGGTGGGGGTGCCGGGCGG
GGCGGGGCCGCCTCGGGCCGGGGAGGGCTCGGGGGAGGGGCGCGGCGGCCCCCGGAGCGCCGGCGGCTGT
CGAGGCGCGGCGAGCCGCAGCCATTGCCTTTTATGGTAATCGTGCGAGAGGGCGCAGGGACTTCCTTTGT
CCCAAATCTGTGCGGAGCCGAAATCTGGGAGGCGCCGCCGCACCCCCTCTAGCGGGCGCGGGGCGAAGCG
GTGCGGCGCCGGCAGGAAGGAAATGGGCGGGGAGGGCCTTCGTGCGTCGCCGCGCCGCCGTCCCCTTCTC
CCTCTCCAGCCTCGGGGCTGTCCGCGGGGGGACGGCTGCCTTCGGGGGGGACGGGGCAGGGCGGGGTTCG
GCTTCTGGCGTGTGACCGGCGGCTCTAGAGCCTCTGCTAACCATGTTCATGCCTTCTTCTTTTTCCTACA
GCTCCTGGGCAACGTGCTGGTTATTGTGCTGTCTCATCATTTTGGCAAAGAATTCGTCGACGCCACCATG
CTTCTCCTGGTGACAAGCCTTCTGCTCTGTGAGTTACCACACCCAGCATTCCTCCTGATCCCAATGTGCA
TGCCTTGCTTCACCACCGACCACCAGATGGCCAGAAAGTGCGATGACTGCTGCGGCGGCAAGGGCAGAGG
CAAGTGCTACGGCCCCCAGTGTCTGTGCAGAGAGTCCAAATATGGTCCCCCATGCCCACCATGCCCAGCA
CCTGAGTTCCTGGGGGGACCATCAGTCTTCCTGTTCCCCCCAAAACCCAAGGACACTCTCATGATCTCCC
GGACCCCTGAGGTCACGTGCGTGGTGGTGGACGTGAGCCAGGAAGACCCCGAGGTCCAGTTCAACTGGTA
CGTGGATGGCGTGGAGGTGCATAATGCCAAGACAAAGCCGCGGGAGGAGCAGTTCAACAGCACGTACCGT
GTGGTCAGCGTCCTCACCGTCCTGCACCAGGACTGGCTGAACGGCAAGGAGTACAAGTGCAAGGTCTCCA
ACAAAGGCCTCCCGTCCTCCATCGAGAAAACCATCTCCAAAGCCAAAGGGCAGCCCCGAGAGCCACAGGT
GTACACCCTGCCCCCATCCCAGGAGGAGATGACCAAGAACCAGGTCAGCCTGACCTGCCTGGTCAAAGGC
TTCTACCCCAGCGACATCGCCGTGGAGTGGGAGAGCAATGGGCAGCCGGAGAACAACTACAAGACCACGC
CTCCCGTGCTGGACTCCGACGGCTCCTTCTTCCTCTACAGCAGGCTAACCGTGGACAAGAGCAGGTGGCA
GGAGGGGAATGTCTTCTCATGCTCCGTGATGCATGAGGCTCTGCACAACCACTACACACAGAAGAGCCTC
TCCCTGTCCCTAGGTAAAATCATTGTGGCTGTGGTCATTGCGACTGCTGTAGCAGCCATTGTTGCTGCTG
TAGTGGCCTTGATCTACAGAGTGAAGTTCAGCAGGAGCGCAGACGCCCCCGCGTACCAGCAGGGCCAGAA
CCAGCAGCTCTATAACGAGCTCAATCTAGGACGAAGAGAGGAGTACGATGTTTTGGACAAGAGACGTGGC
CGGGACCCTGAGATGGGGGGAAAGCCGAGAAGGAAGAACCCTCAGGAAGGCCTGTACAATGAACTGCAGA
AAGATAAGATGGCGGAGGCCTACAGTGAGATTGGGATGAAAGGCGAGCGCCGGAGGGGCAAGGGGCACGA
TGGCCTTTACCAGGGTCTCAGTACAGCCACCAAGGACACCTACGACGCCCTTCACATGCAGGCCCTGCCC
CCTCGCTGAACGCGTGAATTCGATATCAAGCTTATCGATAATCAACCTCTGGATTACAAAATTTGTGAAA
GATTGACTGGTATTCTTAACTATGTTGCTCCTTTTACGCTATGTGGATACGCTGCTTTAATGCCTTTGTA
TCATGCTATTGCTTCCCGTATGGCTTTCATTTTCTCCTCCTTGTATAAATCCTGGTTGCTGTCTCTTTAT
GAGGAGTTGTGGCCCGTTGTCAGGCAACGTGGCGTGGTGTGCACTGTGTTTGCTGACGCAACCCCCACTG
GTTGGGGCATTGCCACCACCTGTCAGCTCCTTTCCGGGACTTTCGCTTTCCCCCTCCCTATTGCCACGGC
GGAACTCATCGCCGCCTGCCTTGCCCGCTGCTGGACAGGGGCTCGGCTGTTGGGCACTGACAATTCCGTG
GTGTTGTCGGGGAAATCATCGTCCTTTCCTTGGCTGCTCGCCTATGTTGCCACCTGGATTCTGCGCGGGA
CGTCCTTCTGCTACGTCCCTTCGGCCCTCAATCCAGCGGACCTTCCTTCCCGCGGCCTGCTGCCGGCTCT
GCGGCCTCTTCCGCGTCTTCGCCTTCGCCCTCAGACGAGTCGGATCTCCCTTTGGGCCGCCTCCCCGCAT
CGATACCGAGCGCTGCTCGAGAGATCTACGGGTGGCATCCCTGTGACCCCTCCCCAGTGCCTCTCCTGGC
CCTGGAAGTTGCCACTCCAGTGCCCACCAGCCTTGTCCTAATAAAATTAAGTTGCATCATTTTGTCTGAC
TAGGTGTCCTTCTATAATATTATGGGGTGGAGGGGGGTGGTATGGAGCAAGGGGCAAGTTGGGAAGACAA
CCTGTAGGGCCTGCGGGGTCTATTGGGAACCAAGCTGGAGTGCAGTGGCACAATCTTGGCTCACTGCAAT
CTCCGCCTCCTGGGTTCAAGCGATTCTCCTGCCTCAGCCTCCCGAGTTGTTGGGATTCCAGGCATGCATG
ACCAGGCTCAGCTAATTTTTGTTTTTTTGGTAGAGACGGGGTTTCACCATATTGGCCAGGCTGGTCTCCA
ACTCCTAATCTCAGGTGATCTACCCACCTTGGCCTCCCAAATTGCTGGGATTACAGGCGTGAACCACTGC
TCCCTTCCCTGTCCTTCTGATTTTGTAGGTAACCAGGCGCGTGAATTCACTCCTCAGGTGCAGGCTGCCT
ATCAGAAGGTGGTGGCTGGTGTGGCCAATGCCCTGGCTCACAAATACCACTGAGATCTTTTTCCCTCTGC
CAAAAATTATGGGGACATCATGAAGCCCCTTGAGCATCTGACTTCTGGCTAATAAAGGAAATTTATTTTC
ATTGCAATAGTGTGTTGGAATTTTTTGTGTCTCTCACTCGGAAGGACATATGGGAGGGCAAATCATTTAA
AACATCAGAATGAGTATTTGGTTTAGAGTTTGGCAACATATGCCCATATGCTGGCTGCCATGAACAAAGG
TTGGCTATAAAGAGGTCATCAGTATATGAAACAGCCCCCTGCTGTCCATTCCTTATTCCATAGAAAAGCC
TTGACTTGAGGTTAGATTTTTTTTATATTTTGTTTTGTGTTATTTTTTTCTTTAACATCCCTAAAATTTT
CCTTACATGTTTTACTAGCCAGATTTTTCCTCCTCTCCTGACTACTCCCAGTCATAGCTGTCCCTCTTCT
CTTATGGAGATCCCTCGACCTGCAGCCCAAGCTTGGCGTAATCATGGTCATAGCTGTTTCCTGTGTGAAA
TTGTTATCCGCTCACAATTCCACACAACATACGAGCCGGAAGCATAAAGTGTAAAGCCTGGGGTGCCTAA
TGAGTGAGCTAACTCACATTAATTGCGTTGCGCTCACTGCCCGCTTTCCAGTCGGGAAACCTGTCGTGCC
AGCGGATCGACAGTACTAAGCTTTACTAGGGACAGGATTGGTGACAGAAAAGCCCCATCCTTAGGCCTCC
TCCTTCCTAGTCTCCTGATATTGGGTCTAACCCCCACCTCCTGTTAGGCAGATTCCTTATCTGGTGACAC
ACCCCCATTTCCTGGAGCCATCTCTCTCCTTGCCAGAACCTCTAAGGTTTGCTTACGATGGAGCCAGAGA
GGATCCTGGGAGGGAGAGCTTGGCAGGGGGTGGGAGGGAAGGGGGGGATGCGTGACCTGCCCGGTTCTCA
GTGGCCACCCTGCGCTACCCTCTCCCAGAACCTGAGCTGCTCTGACGCGGCTGTCTGGTGCGTTTCACTG
ATCCTGGTGCTGCAGCTTCCTTACACTTCCCAAGAGGAGAAGCAGTTTGGAAAAACAAAATCAGAATAAG
TTGGTCCTGAGTTCTAACTTTGGCTCTTCACCTTTCTAGTCCCCAATTTATATTGTTCCTCCGTGCGTCA
GTTTTACCTGTGAGATAAGGCCAGTAGCCAGCCCCGTCCTGGCAGGGCTGTGGTGAGGAGGGGGGTGTCC
GTGTGGAAAACTCCCTTTGTGAGAATGGTGCGTCCTAGGTGTTCACCAGGTCGTGGCCGCCTCTACTCCC
TTTCTCTTTCTCCATCCTTCTTTCCTTAAAGAGTCCCCAGTGCTATCTGGGACATATTCCTCCGCCCAGA
GCAGGGTCCCGCTTCCCTAAGGCCCTGCTCTGGGCTTCTGGGTTTGAGTCCTTGGCAAGCCCAGGAGAGG
CGCTCAGGCTTCCCTGTCCCCCTTCCTCGTCCACCATCTCATGCCCCTGGCTCTCCTGCCCCTTCCCTAC
AGGGGTTCCTGGCTCTGCTCTAAGGGCGAATTCGCGGCCGCTAAATTCAATTCGCCCTATAGTGAGTCGT
ATTACAATTCACTGGCCGTCGTTTTACAACGTCGTGACTGGGAAAACCCTGGCGTTACCCAACTTAATCG
CCTTGCAGCACATCCCCCTTTCGCCAGCTGGCGTAATAGCGAAGAGGCCCGCACCGATCGCCCTTCCCAA
CAGTTGCGCAGCCTATACGTACGGCAGTTTAAGGTTTACACCTATAAAAGAGAGAGCCGTTATCGTCTGT
TTGTGGATGTACAGAGTGATATTATTGACACGCCGGGGCGACGGATGGTGATCCCCCTGGCCAGTGCACG
TCTGCTGTCAGATAAAGTCTCCCGTGAACTTTACCCGGTGGTGCATATCGGGGATGAAAGCTGGCGCATG
ATGACCACCGATATGGCCAGTGTGCCGGTCTCCGTTATCGGGGAAGAAGTGGCTGATCTCAGCCACCGCG
AAAATGACATCAAAAACGCCATTAACCTGATGTTCTGGGGAATATAAATGTCAGGCATGAGATTATCAAA
AAGGATCTTCACCTAGATCCTTTTCACGTAGAAAGCCAGTCCGCAGAAACGGTGCTGACCCCGGATGAAT
GTCAGCTACTGGGCTATCTGGACAAGGGAAAACGCAAGCGCAAAGAGAAAGCAGGTAGCTTGCAGTGGGC
TTACATGGCGATAGCTAGACTGGGCGGTTTTATGGACAGCAAGCGAACCGGAATTGCCAGCTGGGGCGCC
CTCTGGTAAGGTTGGGAAGCCCTGCAAAGTAAACTGGATGGCTTTCTTGCCGCCAAGGATCTGATGGCGC
AGGGGATCAAGCTCTGATCAAGAGACAGGATGAGGATCGTTTCGCATGATTGAACAAGATGGATTGCACG
CAGGTTCTCCGGCCGCTTGGGTGGAGAGGCTATTCGGCTATGACTGGGCACAACAGACAATCGGCTGCTC
TGATGCCGCCGTGTTCCGGCTGTCAGCGCAGGGGCGCCCGGTTCTTTTTGTCAAGACCGACCTGTCCGGT
GCCCTGAATGAACTGCAAGACGAGGCAGCGCGGCTATCGTGGCTGGCCACGACGGGCGTTCCTTGCGCAG
CTGTGCTCGACGTTGTCACTGAAGCGGGAAGGGACTGGCTGCTATTGGGCGAAGTGCCGGGGCAGGATCT
CCTGTCATCTCACCTTGCTCCTGCCGAGAAAGTATCCATCATGGCTGATGCAATGCGGCGGCTGCATACG
CTTGATCCGGCTACCTGCCCATTCGACCACCAAGCGAAACATCGCATCGAGCGAGCACGTACTCGGATGG
AAGCCGGTCTTGTCGATCAGGATGATCTGGACGAAGAGCATCAGGGGCTCGCGCCAGCCGAACTGTTCGC
CAGGCTCAAGGCGAGCATGCCCGACGGCGAGGATCTCGTCGTGACCCATGCATGGCGATGCCTGCTTGCC
GAATATCATGGTGGAAAATGGCCGCTTTTCTGGATTCATCGACTGTGGCCGGCTGGGTGTGGCGGACCGC
TATCAGGACATAGCGTTGGCTACCCGTGATATTGCTGAAGAGCTTGGCGGCGAATGGGCTGACCGCTTCC
TCGTGCTTTACGGTATCGCCGCTCCCGATTCGCAGCGCATCGCCTTCTATCGCCTTCTTGACGAGTTCTT
CTGAATTATTAACGCTTACAATTTCCTGATGCGGTATTTTCTCCTTACGCATCTGTGCGGTATTTCACAC
CGCATCAGGTGGCACTTTTCGGGGAAATGTGCGCGGAACCCCTATTTGTTTATTTTTCTAAATACATTCA
AATATGTATCCGCTCATGAGATTATCAAAAAGGATCTTCACCTAGATCCTTTTAAATTAAAAATGAAGTT
TTAAATCAATCTAAAGTATATATGAGTAAACTTGGTCTGACAGTTACCAATGCTTAATCAGTGAGGCACC
TATCTCAGCGATCTGTCTATTTCGTTCATCCATAGTTGCCTGACTCCCCGTCGTGTAGATAACTACGATA
CGGGAGGGCTTACCATCTGGCCCCAGTGCTGCAATGATACCGCGAGACCCACGCTCACCGGCTCCAGATT
TATCAGCAATAAACCAGCCAGCCGGAAGGGCCGAGCGCAGAAGTGGTCCTGCAACTTTATCCGCCTCCAT
CCAGTCTATTAATTGTTGCCGGGAAGCTAGAGTAAGTAGTTCGCCAGTTAATAGTTTGCGCAACGTTGTT
GCCATTGCTACAGGCATCGTGGTGTCACGCTCGTCGTTTGGTATGGCTTCATTCAGCTCCGGTTCCCAAC
GATCAAGGCGAGTTACATGATCCCCCATGTTGTGCAAAAAAGCGGTTAGCTCCTTCGGTCCTCCGATCGT
TGTCAGAAGTAAGTTGGCCGCAGTGTTATCACTCATGGTTATGGCAGCACTGCATAATTCTCTTACTGTC
ATGCCATCCGTAAGATGCTTTTCTGTGACTGGTGAATACTCAACCAAGTCATTCTGAGAATAGTGTATGC
GGCGACCGAGTTGCTCTTGCCCGGCGTCAATACGGGATAATACCGCGCCACATAGCAGAACTTTAAAAGT
GCTCATCATTGGAAAACGTTCTTCGGGGCGAAAACTCTCAAGGATCTTACCGCTGTTGAGATCCAGTTCG
ATGTAACCCACTCGTGCACCCAACTGATCTTCAGCATCTTTTACTTTCACCAGCGTTTCTGGGTGAGCAA
AAACAGGAAGGCAAAATGCCGCAAAAAAGGGAATAAGGGCGACACGGAAATGTTGAATACTCATACTCTT
CCTTTTTCAATATTATTGAAGCATTTATCAGGGTTATTGTCTCATGACCAAAATCCCTTAACGTGAGTTT
TCGTTCCACTGAGCGTCAGACCCCGTAGAAAAGATCAAAGGATCTTCTTGAGATCCTTTTTTTCTGCGCG
TAATCTGCTGCTTGCAAACAAAAAAACCACCGCTACCAGCGGTGGTTTGTTTGCCGGATCAAGAGCTACC
AACTCTTTTTCCGAAGGTAACTGGCTTCAGCAGAGCGCAGATACCAAATACTGTTCTTCTAGTGTAGCCG
TAGTTAGGCCACCACTTCAAGAACTCTGTAGCACCGCCTACATACCTCGCTCTGCTAATCCTGTTACCAG
TGGCTGCTGCCAGTGGCGATAAGTCGTGTCTTACCGGGTTGGACTCAAGACGATAGTTACCGGATAAGGC
GCAGCGGTCGGGCTGAACGGGGGGTTCGTGCACACAGCCCAGCTTGGAGCGAACGACCTACACCGAACTG
AGATACCTACAGCGTGAGCTATGAGAAAGCGCCACGCTTCCCGAAGGGAGAAAGGCGGACAGGTATCCGG
TAAGCGGCAGGGTCGGAACAGGAGAGCGCACGAGGGAGCTTCCAGGGGGAAACGCCTGGTATCTTTATAG
TCCTGTCGGGTTTCGCCACCTCTGACTTGAGCGTCGATTTTTGTGATGCTCGTCAGGGGGGCGGAGCCTA
TGGAAAAACGCCAGCAACGCGGCCTTTTTACGGTTCCTGGCCTTTTGCTGGCCTTTTGCTCACATGTTCT
TTCCTGCGTTATCCCCTGATTCTGTGGATAACCGTATTACCGCCTTTGAGTGAGCTGATACCGCTCGCCG
CAGCCGAACGACCGAGCGCAGCGAGTCAGTGAGCGAGGAAGCGGAAGAGCGCCCAATACGCAAACCGCCT
CTCCCCGCGCGTTGGCCGATTCATTAATGCAGCTGGCACGACAGGTTTCCCGACTGGAAAGCGGGCAGTG
AGCGCAACGCAATTAATGTGAGTTAGCTCACTCATTAGGCACCCCAGGCTTTACACTTTATGCTTCCGGC
TCGTATGTTGTGTGGAATTGTGAGCGGATAACAATTTCACACAGGAAACAGCTATGACCATGATTACGCC
AAGCTCAGAATTAACCCTCACTAAAGGGA
